>Addgene plasmid #106065 | Opto-FFR3 | addgene full sequence | sequence record 209706 | Addgene NGS Result
AATTGCATGAAGAATCTGCTTAGGGTTAGGCGTTTTGCGCTGCTTCGCGATGTACGGGCCAGATATACGC
GTTGACATTGATTATTGACTAGTTATTAATAGTAATCAATTACGGGGTCATTAGTTCATAGCCCATATAT
GGAGTTCCGCGTTACATAACTTACGGTAAATGGCCCGCCTGGCTGACCGCCCAACGACCCCCGCCCATTG
ACGTCAATAATGACGTATGTTCCCATAGTAACGCCAATAGGGACTTTCCATTGACGTCAATGGGTGGAGT
ATTTACGGTAAACTGCCCACTTGGCAGTACATCAAGTGTATCATATGCCAAGTACGCCCCCTATTGACGT
CAATGACGGTAAATGGCCCGCCTGGCATTATGCCCAGTACATGACCTTATGGGACTTTCCTACTTGGCAG
TACATCTACGTATTAGTCATCGCTATTACCATGGTGATGCGGTTTTGGCAGTACATCAATGGGCGTGGAT
AGCGGTTTGACTCACGGGGATTTCCAAGTCTCCACCCCATTGACGTCAATGGGAGTTTGTTTTGGCACCA
AAATCAACGGGACTTTCCAAAATGTCGTAACAACTCCGCCCCATTGACGCAAATGGGCGGTAGGCGTGTA
CGGTGGGAGGTCTATATAAGCAGAGCTCTCTGGCTAACTAGAGAACCCACTGCTTACTGGCTTATCGAAA
TTAATACGACTCACTATAGGGAGACACAAGCTGGCTAGCGTTTAAACGGGCCCTCTAGACTCGAGCACCA
TGAAAACGATCATCGCCCTGAGCTACATCTTCTGCCTGGTATTCGCCATGTACACCGATATAGAGATGAA
CAGGCTGGGAAAGGATAGCCTCATGAACGGGACCGAGGGCCCAAACTTCTACGTGCCTTTCTCCAACAAG
ACGGGCGTGGTGCGCAGCCCCTTCGAGGCCCCGCAGTACTACCTGGCGGAGCCATGGCAGTTCTCCATGC
TGGCCGCCTACATGTTCCTGCTGATCATGCTTGGCTTCCCCATCAACTTCCTCACGCTGTACGTCTTTGT
GGGCAAGCTGCAGCGCCGCCCGGTGGCCCTCAACTACATCCTGCTCAACCTGGCCGTGGCCGACCTCTTC
ATGGTGTTCGGGGGCTTCACCACCACCCTCTACACCTCTCTGCACGGGTACTTCGTCTTTGGGCCCACGG
GCTGCAACCTGGAGGGCTTCTTTGCCACCTTGGGCGGTGAAATTGCACTGTGGTCCTTGGTGGTCCTGGC
CATCGAGCGGTACGTGGTGGTGGCCCACCCACTGTGGTACAAGACCCGGCCGAGGCTGGGGCAGGCCATC
ATGGGCGTCGCCTTCACCTGGGTCATGGCTCTGGCCTGTGCCGCGCCCCCCCTCGTCGGCTGGTCCAGGT
ACATCCCGGAGGGCATGCAGTGCTCGTGCGGGATTGACTACTACACGCCCCACGAGGAAACCAACAATGA
GTCGTTCGTCATCTACATGTTCGTGGTCCACTTCATCATCCCCCTGATTGTCATATTCTTCTGCTACGGA
CGCCTGGTGTGGATCCTCGGCAGAGGGGGCAGCCACCGCCGGCAGAGGAGGGTGGCGCGCATGGTGATCA
TCATGGTCATCGCTTTCCTAATCTGCTGGCTGCCCTACGCTGGGGTGGCGTTCTACATCTTCACCCATCA
GGGCTCTGACTTTGGCCCCATCTTCATGACCATCCCGGCTTTCTTTGCCAAGACTTCTGCCGTCTACAAC
CCCGTCATCTACATCATGATGAACAAGCAGTTCCGCGCCGACTTTCATGAGCTGCTGAGGAGGTTGTGTG
GGCTCTGGGGCCAGTGGCAGCAGGAGAGCAGCATGGAGCTGAAGGAGCAGAAGGGAGGGGAGGAGCAGAG
AGCGGACCGACCAGCTGAAAGAAAGACCAGTGAACACTCACAGGGCTGTGGAACTGGTGGCCAGGTGGCC
TGTGCTGAAAGCACAGAAACCAGCCAAGTGGCGCCTGCCTAAGAATTCCACCACACTGGACTAGTGGATC
CGAGCTCGGTACCAAGCTTAAGTTTAAACCGCTGATCAGCCTCGACTGTGCCTTCTAGTTGCCAGCCATC
TGTTGTTTGCCCCTCCCCCGTGCCTTCCTTGACCCTGGAAGGTGCCACTCCCACTGTCCTTTCCTAATAA
AATGAGGAAATTGCATCGCATTGTCTGAGTAGGTGTCATTCTATTCTGGGGGGTGGGGTGGGGCAGGACA
GCAAGGGGGAGGATTGGGAAGAGAATAGCAGGCATGCTGGGGATGCGGTGGGCTCTATGGCTTCTGAGGC
GGAAAGAACCAGCTGGGGCTCTAGGGGGTATCCCC
[124 nt withheld, positions 2346-2469]
C
[91 nt withheld, positions 2471-2561]
A
[49 nt withheld, positions 2563-2611]
CCTTTGACGTTGGAGTCCACGTTCTTT
[37 nt withheld, positions 2639-2675]
ACCCTATCTCGGTCTATTCTTTTGATTTATAAGGGATTTTGCCGATTTCGGCCTATTGGTTAAAAAATGA
GCTGATTTAACAAAAATTTAACGCGAATTAATTCTGTGGAATGTGTGTCAGTTAGGGTGTGGAAAGTCCC
CAGGCTCCCCAGCAGGCAGAAGTATGCAAAGCATGCATCTCAATTAGTCAGCAACCAGGTGTGGAAAGTC
CCCAGGCTCCCCAGCAGGCAGAAGTATGCAAAGCATGCATCTCAATTAGTCAGCAACCATAGTCCCGCCC
CTAACTCCGCCCATCCCGCCCCTAACTCCGCCCAGTTCCGCCCATTCTCCGCCCCATGGCTGACTAATTT
TTTTTATTTATGCAGAGGCCGAGGCCGCCTCTGCCTCTGAGCTATTCCAGAAGTAGTGAGGAGGCTTTTT
TGGAGGCCTAGGCTTTTGCAAAAAGCTCCCGGGAGCTTGTATATCCATTTTCGGATCTGATCAAGAGACA
GGATGAGGATCGTTTCGCATGATTGAACAAGATGGATTGCACGCAGGTTCTCCGGCCGCTTGGGTGGAGA
GGCTATTCGGCTATGACTGGGCACAACAGACAATCGGCTGCTCTGATGCCGCCGTGTTCCGGCTGTCAGC
GCAGGGGCGCCCGGTTCTTTTTGTCAAGACCGACCTGTCCGGTGCCCTGAATGAACTGCAGGACGAGGCA
GCGCGGCTATCGTGGCTGGCCACGACGGGCGTTCCTTGCGCAGCTGTGCTCGACGTTGTCACTGAAGCGG
GAAGGGACTGGCTGCTATTGGGCGAAGTGCCGGGGCAGGATCTCCTGTCATCTCACCTTGCTCCTGCCGA
GAAAGTATCCATCATGGCTGATGCAATGCGGCGGCTGCATACGCTTGATCCGGCTACCTGCCCATTCGAC
CACCAAGCGAAACATCGCATCGAGCGAGCACGTACTCGGATGGAAGCCGGTCTTGTCGATCAGGATGATC
TGGACGAAGAACATCAGGGGCTCGCGCCAGCCGAACTGTTCGCCAGGCTCAAGGCGCGCATGCCCGACGG
CGAGGATCTCGTCGTGACCCATGGCGATGCCTGCTTGCCGAATATCATGGTGGAAAATGGCCGCTTTTCT
GGATTCATCGACTGTGGCCGGCTGGGTGTGGCGGACCGCTATCAGGACATAGCGTTGGCTACCCGTGATA
TTGCTGAAGAACTTGGCGGCGAATGGGCTGACCGCTTCCTCGTGCTTTACGGTATCGCCGCTCCCGATTC
GCAGCGCATCGCCTTCTATCGCCTTCTTGACGAGTTCTTCTGAGCGGGACTCTGGGGTTCGAAATGACCG
ACCAAGCGACGCCCAACCTGCCATCACGAGATTTCGATTCCACCGCCGCCTTCTATGAAAGGTTGGGCTT
CGGAATCGTTTTCCGGGACGCCGGCTGGATGATCCTCCAGCGCGGGGATCTCATGCTGGAGTTCTTCGCC
CACCCCAACTTGTTTATTGCAGCTTATAATGGTTACAAATAAAGCAATAGCATCACAAATTTCACAAATA
AAGCATTTTTTTCACTGCATTCTAGTTGTGGTTTGTCCAAACTCATCAATGTATCTTATCATGTCTGTAT
ACCGTCGACCTCTAGCTAGAGCTTGGCGTAATCATGGTCATAGCTGTTTCCTGTGTGAAATTGTTATCCG
CTCACAATTCCACACAACATACGAGCCGGAAGCATAAAGTGTAAAGCCTGGGGTGCCTAATGAGTGAGCT
AACTCACATTAATTGCGTTGCGCTCACTGCCCGCTTTCCAGTCGGGAAACCTGTCGTGCCAGCTGCATTA
ATGAATCGGCCAACGCGCGGGGAGAGGCGGTTTGCGTATTGGGCGCTCTTGCGCTTCCTCGCTCACTGAC
TCGCTGCGCTCGGTCGTTCGGCTGCGGCGAGCGGTATCAGCTCACTCAAAGGCGGTAATACGGTTATCCA
CAGAATCAGGGGATAACGCAGGAAAGAACATGTGAGCAAAAGGCCAGCAAAAGGCCAGGAACCGTAAAAA
GGCCGCGTTGCTGGCGTTTTTCCATAGGCTCCGCCCCCCTGACGAGCATCACAAAAATCGACGCTCAAGT
CAGAGGTGGCGAAACCCGACAGGACTATAAAGATACCAGGCGTTTCCCCCTGGAAGCTCCCTCGTGCGCT
CTCCTGTTCCGACCCTGCCGCTTACCGGATACCTGTCCGCCTTTCTCCCTTCGGGAAGCGTGGCGCTTTC
TCATAGCTCACGCTGTAGGTATCTCAGTTCGGTGTAGGTCGTTCGCTCCAAGCTGGGCTGTGTGCACGAA
CCCCCCGTTCAGCCCGACCGCTGCGCCTTATCCGGTAACTATCGTCTTGAGTCCAACCCGGTAAGACACG
ACTTATCGCCACTGGCAGCAGCCACTGGTAACAGGATTAGCAGAGCGAGGTATGTAGGCGGTGCTACAGA
GTTCTTGAAGTGGTGGCCTAACTACGGCTACACTAGAAGAACAGTATTTGGTATCTGCGCTCTGCTGAAG
CCAGTTACCTTCGGAAAAAGAGTTGGTAGCTCTTGATCCGGCAAACAAACCACCGCTGGTAGCGGTGGTT
TTTTTGTTTGCAAGCAGCAGATTACGCGCAGAAAAAAAGGATCTCAAGAAGATCCTTTGATCTTTTCTAC
GGGGTCTGACGCTCAGTGGAACGAAAACTCACGTTAAGGGATTTTGGTCATGAGATTATCAAAAAGGATC
TTCACCTAGATCCTTTTAAATTAAAAATGAAGTTTTAAATCAATCTAAAGTATATATGAGTAAACTTGGT
CTGACAGTTACCAATGCTTAATCAGTGAGGCACCTATCTCAGCGATCTGTCTATTTCGTTCATCCATAGT
TGCCTGACTCCCCGTCGTGTAGATAACTACGATACGGGAGGGCTTACCATCTGGCCCCAGTGCTGCAATG
ATACCGCGGGACCCACGCTCACCGGCTCCAGATTTATCAGCAATAAACCAGCCAGCCGGAAGGGCCGAGC
GCAGAAGTGGTCCTGCAACTTTATCCGCCTCCATCCAGTCTATTAATTGTTGCCGGGAAGCTAGAGTAAG
TAGTTCGCCAGTTAATAGTTTGCGCAACGTTGTTGCCATTGCTACAGGCATCGTGGTGTCACGCTCGTCG
TTTGGTATGGCTTCATTCAGCTCCGGTTCCCAACGATCAAGGCGAGTTACATGATCCCCCATGTTGTGCA
AAAAAGCGGTTAGCTCCTTCGGTCCTCCGATCGTTGTCAGAAGTAAGTTGGCCGCAGTGTTATCACTCAT
GGTTATGGCAGCACTGCATAATTCTCTTACTGTCATGCCATCCGTAAGATGCTTTTCTGTGACTGGTGAG
TACTCAACCAAGTCATTCTGAGAATAGTGTATGCGGCGACCGAGTTGCTCTTGCCCGGCGTCAATACGGG
ATAATACCGCGCCACATAGCAGAACTTTAAAAGTGCTCATCATTGGAAAACGTTCTTCGGGGCGAAAACT
CTCAAGGATCTTACCACTGTTGAGATCCAGTTCGATGTAACCCACTCGTGCACCCAACTGATCTTCAGCA
TCTTTTACTTTCACCAGCGTTTCTGGGTGAGCAAAAACAGGAAGGCAAAATGCCGCAAAAAAGGGAATAA
GGGCGACACGGAAATGTTGAATACTCATACTCTTCCTTTTTCAATATTATTGAAGCATTTATCAGGGTTA
TTGTCTCATGAGCGGATACATATTTGAATGTATTTAGAAAAATAAACAAATAGGGGTTCCGCGCACATTT
CCCCGAAAAGTGCCACCTGACGTCGACGGATCGGGAGATCTCCCGATCCCCTATGGTGCACTCTCAGTAC
AATCTGCTCTGATGCCGCATAGTTAAGCCAGTATCTGCTCCCTGCTTGTGTGTTGGAGGTCGCTGAGTAG
TGCGCGAGCAAAATTTAAGCTACAACAAGGCAAGGCTTGACCGAC
Features (pLannotate 1.2.2; 21 found; start..end, strand, type, name):
     74..453     +  enhancer       CMV enhancer: human cytomegalovirus immediate early enhancer
    454..657     +  promoter       CMV promoter: human cytomegalovirus (CMV) immediate early promoter
    653..686     +  LTR            5' LTR (truncated) (fragment): truncated 5' long terminal repeat (LTR) from HIV-1
    702..720     +  promoter       T7 promoter: promoter for bacteriophage T7 RNA polymerase
    863..1999    +  CDS            RHO: OPSD_CANLF - Experimental evidence at protein level: Swiss-Prot protein existence level 1. Photoreceptor required for image-forming vision at low light intensity. Required for photoreceptor cell viability after birth (PubMed:11972042). Light-induced isomerization of 11-cis to all-trans retinal triggers a conformational change that activates signaling via G-proteins. Subsequent receptor phosphorylation mediates displacement of the bound G-protein alpha subunit by the arrestin SAG and terminates signaling (By similarity). From Canis lupus familiaris (Dog) (Canis familiaris).
    878..916     +  CDS            opsin tag: segment of bovine rhodopsin containing a signal for N-linked glycosylation (Favaloro et al., 2008) The asparagine in the NKT tripeptide will be glycosylated if this sequence is exposed to the ER lumen.
   2076..2187    +  polyA_signal   bGH poly(A) signal: bovine growth hormone polyadenylation signal
   2304..2325    +  promoter       SV40 promoter (fragment): SV40 enhancer and early promoter
   2346..2774    +  rep_origin     f1 ori (sequence partly withheld): f1 bacteriophage origin of replication; arrow indicates direction of (+) strand synthesis
   2788..3117    +  promoter       SV40 promoter: SV40 enhancer and early promoter
   3184..3975    +  CDS            neo: KKA2_KLEPN - Also known as kan, nptII. Experimental evidence at protein level: Swiss-Prot protein existence level 1. Resistance to kanamycin, neomycin, paromomycin, ribostamycin, butirosin and gentamicin B. From Klebsiella pneumoniae.
   3999..4157    +  CDS            ble (fragment): BLE_KLEPN - Experimental evidence at protein level: Swiss-Prot protein existence level 1. Binding protein with a strong affinity to the bleomycin family of antibiotics. Binds to CL990; an antimitotic-antibiotic compound. From Klebsiella pneumoniae.
   4152..4273    +  polyA_signal   SV40 poly(A) signal: SV40 polyadenylation signal
   4346..4362    -  protein_bind   lac operator: The lac repressor binds to the lac operator to inhibit transcription in E. coli. This inhibition can be relieved by adding lactose or isopropyl-β-D-thiogalactopyranoside (IPTG). lac repressor encoded by lacI
   4370..4400    -  promoter       lac promoter: promoter for the E. coli lac operon
   4415..4436    -  protein_bind   CAP binding site: CAP binding activates transcription in the presence of cAMP. E. coli catabolite activator protein
   4449..4541    -  CDS            lacI (fragment): lac repressor; lacI; The lac repressor binds to the lac operator to inhibit transcription in E. coli. This inhibition can be relieved by adding lactose or isopropyl-β-D-thiogalactopyranoside (IPTG).
   4724..5312    -  rep_origin     ori: high-copy-number ColE1/pMB1/pBR322/pUC origin of replication
   5483..6343    -  CDS            AmpR: β-lactamase; bla; confers resistance to ampicillin, carbenicillin, and related antibiotics
   6344..6448    -  promoter       AmpR promoter: bla
   6507..6559    -  misc_feature   bom (fragment): basis of mobility region from pBR322
