[The description below was written by a language model from this plasmid's Addgene catalogue record and pLannotate feature annotations shown in this document.]
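Description:
Opto-FFR3 is a mammalian expression plasmid built on the Invitrogen pcDNA3.1(-) backbone, with a sequenced length of about 6.6 kb. It is propagated in E. coli through a high-copy ColE1/pUC-type origin and ampicillin resistance (β-lactamase under its own promoter). An f1 origin is also present for single-stranded DNA production. For selection in mammalian cells, an SV40 enhancer/early promoter drives a neomycin phosphotransferase gene terminated by an SV40 polyadenylation signal, allowing G418 selection of stable transfectants.

The payload is a roughly 1.2 kb open reading frame encoding a chimeric G-protein-coupled receptor that combines bovine rhodopsin with sequences from a human receptor designated FFR3. The record calls it a "putative" GPCR chimera and does not specify which segments come from each parent. The associated work concerns making human class A orphan GPCRs optically controllable, so the intent appears to be a light-activated rhodopsin scaffold that engages the signalling of the human receptor. Expression is driven by the CMV immediate-early enhancer and promoter and terminated by the bGH polyadenylation signal, with a T7 promoter upstream of the insert. The catalogue lists an N-terminal VSV-G epitope and a C-terminal rhodopsin 1D4 epitope for detection. The automated annotation marks the coding region as a rhodopsin match (best hit to the dog orthologue, reflecting sequence homology rather than the stated bovine source) and identifies the rhodopsin N-terminal glycosylation segment. A short fragment labelled as HIV-1 LTR near the CMV promoter, along with small ble, lacI and bom fragments, are likely incidental annotation matches. The depositor notes that the insert was assembled in two cloning steps and that the flanking sites cannot be reused for subcloning.
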