Addgene plasmid #106065: Opto-FFR3
Purpose: Expression of a chimeric putative G-protein coupled receptor (Rhodopsin-FFR3; Opto-FFR3; F7; 718)
Depositing lab: Harald Janovjak. Depositing organization: Institute of Science and Technology Austria (I.S.T. Austria). Publication: Optical functionalization of human Class A orphan G-protein-coupled receptors. Morri M, Sanchez-Romero I, Tichy AM, Kainrath S, Gerrard EJ, Hirschfeld PP, Schwarz J, Janovjak H. Nat Commun. 2018 May 16;9(1):1950. doi: 10.1038/s41467-018-04342-1. PubMed 29769519.
Backbone
  Vector backbone: pcDNA3.1-
  Backbone manufacturer: Invitrogen
  Backbone size w/o insert (bp): 5427
  Vector type: Mammalian Expression
  Selectable markers: Neomycin (select with G418)
Growth in bacteria
  Bacterial resistance: Ampicillin, 100 μg/mL
  Growth temperature: 37°C
  Growth strain: DH5alpha
  Copy number: High Copy
Gene/Insert
  Gene/Insert name: Opto-FFR3
  Species: H. sapiens (human), B. taurus (bovine)
  Insert size (bp): 1233
  Mutation: Chimeric receptor protein
  Promoter: CMV
  Tag / fusion protein: VSV-G (N terminal on insert); Rhodopsin-1D4 (C terminal on insert)
  Cloning method: Restriction Enzyme; 5′ cloning site unknown (unknown if destroyed); 3′ cloning site unknown (unknown if destroyed)
  Sequencing primers: 5′ CMV_F (CGCAAATGGGCGGTAGGCGTG); 3′ pcDNA_R (CAACAGATGGCTGGCAAC)
Terms and licenses: Academic/Nonprofit Terms; Industry Terms: Not Available to Industry
Depositor comments: two step cloning; 5' and 3' sites cannot be used for (sub)cloning
How to cite: Opto-FFR3 was a gift from Harald Janovjak (Addgene plasmid # 106065 ; http://n2t.net/addgene:106065 ; RRID:Addgene_106065)
