>Addgene plasmid #106065 | Opto-FFR3 | depositor partial sequence | sequence record 200828 | Opto-FFR3
ATGAAAACGATCATCGCCCTGAGCTACATCTTCTGCCTGGTATTCGCCATGTACACCGATATAGAGATGA
ACAGGCTGGGAAAGGATAGCCTCATGAACGGGACCGAGGGCCCAAACTTCTACGTGCCTTTCTCCAACAA
GACGGGCGTGGTGCGCAGCCCCTTCGAGGCCCCGCAGTACTACCTGGCGGAGCCATGGCAGTTCTCCATG
CTGGCCGCCTACATGTTCCTGCTGATCATGCTTGGCTTCCCCATCAACTTCCTCACGCTGTACGTCTTTG
TGGGCAAGCTGCAGCGCCGCCCGGTGGCCCTCAACTACATCCTGCTCAACCTGGCCGTGGCCGACCTCTT
CATGGTGTTCGGGGGCTTCACCACCACCCTCTACACCTCTCTGCACGGGTACTTCGTCTTTGGGCCCACG
GGCTGCAACCTGGAGGGCTTCTTTGCCACCTTGGGCGGTGAAATTGCACTGTGGTCCTTGGTGGTCCTGG
CCATCGAGCGGTACGTGGTGGTGGCCCACCCACTGTGGTACAAGACCCGGCCGAGGCTGGGGCAGGCCAT
CATGGGCGTCGCCTTCACCTGGGTCATGGCTCTGGCCTGTGCCGCGCCCCCCCTCGTCGGCTGGTCCAGG
TACATCCCGGAGGGCATGCAGTGCTCGTGCGGGATTGACTACTACACGCCCCACGAGGAAACCAACAATG
AGTCGTTCGTCATCTACATGTTCGTGGTCCACTTCATCATCCCCCTGATTGTCATATTCTTCTGCTACGG
ACGCCTGGTGTGGATCCTCGGCAGAGGGGGCAGCCACCGCCGGCAGAGGAGGGTGGCGCGCATGGTGATC
ATCATGGTCATCGCTTTCCTAATCTGCTGGCTGCCCTACGCTGGGGTGGCGTTCTACATCTTCACCCATC
AGGGCTCTGACTTTGGCCCCATCTTCATGACCATCCCGGCTTTCTTTGCCAAGACTTCTGCCGTCTACAA
CCCCGTCATCTACATCATGATGAACAAGCAGTTCCGCGCCGACTTTCATGAGCTGCTGAGGAGGTTGTGT
GGGCTCTGGGGCCAGTGGCAGCAGGAGAGCAGCATGGAGCTGAAGGAGCAGAAGGGAGGGGAGGAGCAGA
GAGCGGACCGACCAGCTGAAAGAAAGACCAGTGAACACTCACAGGGCTGTGGAACTGGTGGCCAGGTGGC
CTGTGCTGAAAGCACAGAAACCAGCCAAGTGGCGCCTGCCTAA
